Addgene plasmid #73850: pAWp28
Purpose: (Empty Backbone) pBT264-U6p-{2xBbsI}-sgRNA scaffold-{MfeI}
Depositing lab: Timothy Lu. Depositing organization: Massachusetts Institute of Technology. Publication: Multiplexed barcoded CRISPR-Cas9 screening enabled by CombiGEM. Wong AS, Choi GC, Cui CH, Pregernig G, Milani P, Adam M, Perli SD, Kazer SW, Gaillard A, Hermann M, Shalek AK, Fraenkel E, Lu TK. Proc Natl Acad Sci U S A. 2016 Feb 10. pii: 201517883. 10.1073/pnas.1517883113 PubMed 26864203.
Backbone
  Vector backbone: pBT264
Growth in bacteria
  Bacterial resistance: Ampicillin, 100 μg/mL
  Growth temperature: 37°C
  Growth strain: NEB Stable
  Copy number: Unknown
Terms and licenses: Academic/Nonprofit Terms; Industry Terms: Not Available to Industry
How to cite: pAWp28 was a gift from Timothy Lu (Addgene plasmid # 73850 ; http://n2t.net/addgene:73850 ; RRID:Addgene_73850)
