[The description below was written by a language model from this plasmid's Addgene catalogue record and pLannotate feature annotations shown in this document.]
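Description:
pAWp28 is a 4,374-bp empty-backbone cloning vector built on pBT264 and designed to receive single guide RNA sequences for the Streptococcus pyogenes CRISPR-Cas9 system. It is a conventional E. coli plasmid carrying a high-copy ColE1/pUC-type origin of replication and a β-lactamase gene under its own promoter for ampicillin selection. It also has an f1 bacteriophage origin, which can support single-stranded DNA production. Remnants of a pBluescript-style cloning region are also annotated: a lacI fragment, CAP binding site, lac promoter and operator, a lacZα fragment, and flanking T3 and T7 phage promoters. These appear to be backbone carry-over rather than functional parts of the design.

The working cassette consists of the human U6 promoter, an RNA polymerase III promoter suited to expressing short, defined transcripts in mammalian cells, followed by a short gap and then the Cas9 gRNA scaffold. According to the catalogue description, that gap holds two BbsI sites. As a type IIS enzyme, BbsI cuts outside its recognition sequence, so annealed oligonucleotides encoding a 20-nt spacer can be inserted directly between the promoter and scaffold to form a complete sgRNA expression unit. An MfeI site lies downstream of the scaffold, and an SV40 polyadenylation signal is annotated after it. The associated publication describes multiplexed, barcoded CRISPR-Cas9 screening by the CombiGEM approach, so the plasmid most likely serves as an entry or storage vector. U6-sgRNA units would be assembled in it and then excised for combinatorial assembly into other vectors, although the record does not spell out that workflow. No Cas9 gene, mammalian selection marker or viral elements are annotated.
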