Features (pLannotate 1.2.2; 14 found; start..end, strand, type, name):
     21..125     +  promoter       AmpR promoter: bla
    126..986     +  CDS            AmpR: β-lactamase; bla; confers resistance to ampicillin, carbenicillin, and related antibiotics
   1157..1745    +  rep_origin     ori: high-copy-number ColE1/pMB1/pBR322/pUC origin of replication
   1928..2020    +  CDS            lacI (fragment): lac repressor; lacI; The lac repressor binds to the lac operator to inhibit transcription in E. coli. This inhibition can be relieved by adding lactose or isopropyl-β-D-thiogalactopyranoside (IPTG).
   2033..2054    +  protein_bind   CAP binding site: CAP binding activates transcription in the presence of cAMP. E. coli catabolite activator protein
   2069..2099    +  promoter       lac promoter: promoter for the E. coli lac operon
   2107..2123    +  protein_bind   lac operator: The lac repressor binds to the lac operator to inhibit transcription in E. coli. This inhibition can be relieved by adding lactose or isopropyl-β-D-thiogalactopyranoside (IPTG). lac repressor encoded by lacI
   2168..2186    +  promoter       T3 promoter: promoter for bacteriophage T3 RNA polymerase
   2714..2954    +  promoter       U6 promoter: RNA polymerase III promoter for human U6 snRNA
   2997..3072    +  misc_RNA       gRNA scaffold: guide RNA scaffold for the Streptococcus pyogenes CRISPR/Cas9 system
   3119..3200    +  polyA_signal   SV40 poly(A) signal: SV40 polyadenylation signal
   3731..3749    -  promoter       T7 promoter: promoter for bacteriophage T7 RNA polymerase
   3752..3909    +  CDS            lacZα (fragment): LacZα fragment of β-galactosidase; lacZ fragment
   3914..4342    +  rep_origin     f1 ori (sequence partly withheld): f1 bacteriophage origin of replication; arrow indicates direction of (+) strand synthesis
>Addgene plasmid #73850 | pAWp28 | depositor full sequence | sequence record 136960 | pAWp28 sequence 4374 bps
GCACTTTTCGGGGAAATGTGCGCGGAACCCCTATTTGTTTATTTTTCTAAATACATTCAAATATGTATCC
GCTCATGAGACAATAACCCTGATAAATGCTTCAATAATATTGAAAAAGGAAGAGTATGAGTATTCAACAT
TTCCGTGTCGCCCTTATTCCCTTTTTTGCGGCATTTTGCCTTCCTGTTTTTGCTCACCCAGAAACGCTGG
TGAAAGTAAAAGATGCTGAAGATCAGTTGGGTGCACGAGTGGGTTACATCGAACTGGATCTCAACAGCGG
TAAGATCCTTGAGAGTTTTCGCCCCGAAGAACGTTTTCCAATGATGAGCACTTTTAAAGTTCTGCTATGT
GGCGCGGTATTATCCCGTATTGACGCCGGGCAAGAGCAACTCGGTCGCCGCATACACTATTCTCAGAATG
ACTTGGTTGAGTACTCACCAGTCACAGAAAAGCATCTTACGGATGGCATGACAGTAAGAGAATTATGCAG
TGCTGCCATAACCATGAGTGATAACACTGCGGCCAACTTACTTCTGACAACGATCGGAGGACCGAAGGAG
CTAACCGCTTTTTTGCACAACATGGGGGATCATGTAACTCGCCTTGATCGTTGGGAACCGGAGCTGAATG
AAGCCATACCAAACGACGAGCGTGACACCACGATGCCTGTAGCAATGGCAACAACGTTGCGCAAACTATT
AACTGGCGAACTACTTACTCTAGCTTCCCGGCAACAATTAATAGACTGGATGGAGGCGGATAAAGTTGCA
GGACCACTTCTGCGCTCGGCCCTTCCGGCTGGCTGGTTTATTGCTGATAAATCTGGAGCCGGTGAGCGTG
GGTCTCGCGGTATCATTGCAGCACTGGGGCCAGATGGTAAGCCCTCCCGTATCGTAGTTATCTACACGAC
GGGGAGTCAGGCAACTATGGATGAACGAAATAGACAGATCGCTGAGATAGGTGCCTCACTGATTAAGCAT
TGGTAACTGTCAGACCAAGTTTACTCATATATACTTTAGATTGATTTAAAACTTCATTTTTAATTTAAAA
GGATCTAGGTGAAGATCCTTTTTGATAATCTCATGACCAAAATCCCTTAACGTGAGTTTTCGTTCCACTG
AGCGTCAGACCCCGTAGAAAAGATCAAAGGATCTTCTTGAGATCCTTTTTTTCTGCGCGTAATCTGCTGC
TTGCAAACAAAAAAACCACCGCTACCAGCGGTGGTTTGTTTGCCGGATCAAGAGCTACCAACTCTTTTTC
CGAAGGTAACTGGCTTCAGCAGAGCGCAGATACCAAATACTGTCCTTCTAGTGTAGCCGTAGTTAGGCCA
CCACTTCAAGAACTCTGTAGCACCGCCTACATACCTCGCTCTGCTAATCCTGTTACCAGTGGCTGCTGCC
AGTGGCGATAAGTCGTGTCTTACCGGGTTGGACTCAAGACGATAGTTACCGGATAAGGCGCAGCGGTCGG
GCTGAACGGGGGGTTCGTGCACACAGCCCAGCTTGGAGCGAACGACCTACACCGAACTGAGATACCTACA
GCGTGAGCTATGAGAAAGCGCCACGCTTCCCGAAGGGAGAAAGGCGGACAGGTATCCGGTAAGCGGCAGG
GTCGGAACAGGAGAGCGCACGAGGGAGCTTCCAGGGGGAAACGCCTGGTATCTTTATAGTCCTGTCGGGT
TTCGCCACCTCTGACTTGAGCGTCGATTTTTGTGATGCTCGTCAGGGGGGCGGAGCCTATGGAAAAACGC
CAGCAACGCGGCCTTTTTACGGTTCCTGGCCTTTTGCTGGCCTTTTGCTCACATGTTCTTTCCTGCGTTA
TCCCCTGATTCTGTGGATAACCGTATTACCGCCTTTGAGTGAGCTGATACCGCTCGCCGCAGCCGAACGA
CCGAGCGCAGCGAGTCAGTGAGCGAGGAAGCGGAAGAGCGCCCAATACGCAAACCGCCTCTCCCCGCGCG
TTGGCCGATTCATTAATGCAGCTGGCACGACAGGTTTCCCGACTGGAAAGCGGGCAGTGAGCGCAACGCA
ATTAATGTGAGTTAGCTCACTCATTAGGCACCCCAGGCTTTACACTTTATGCTTCCGGCTCGTATGTTGT
GTGGAATTGTGAGCGGATAACAATTTCACACAGGAAACAGCTATGACCATGATTACGCCAAGCTCGAAAT
TAACCCTCACTAAAGGGAACAAAAGCTGGAGCTGATTTAAATGGGGACAGCCCCCCCCCAAAGCCCCCAG
GGATGTAATTACGTCCCTCCCCCGCTAGGGGGCAGCAGCGAGCCGCCCGGGGCTCCGCTCCGGTCCGGCG
CTCCCCCCGCATCCCCGAGCCGGCAGCGTGCGGGGACAGCCCGGGCACGGGGAAGGTGGCACGGGATCGC
TTTCCTCTGAACGCTTCTCGCTGCTCTTTGAGCCTGCAGACACCTGGGGGGATACGGGGAAAAAGCTTTA
GGCTGAGTGCACGGGGACAGCCCCCCCCCAAAGCCCCCAGGGATGTAATTACGTCCCTCCCCCGCTAGGG
GGCAGCAGCGAGCCGCCCGGGGCTCCGCTCCGGTCCGGCGCTCCCCCCGCATCCCCGAGCCGGCAGCGTG
CGGGGACAGCCCGGGCACGGGGAAGGTGGCACGGGATCGCTTTCCTCTGAACGCTTCTCGCTGCTCTTTG
AGCCTGCAGACACCTGGGGGGATACGGGGAAAAAGCTTTAGGCTGAAGATCTAGAGGGCCTATTTCCCAT
GATTCCTTCATATTTGCATATACGATACAAGGCTGTTAGAGAGATAATTAGAATTAATTTGACTGTAAAC
ACAAAGATATTAGTACAAAATACGTGACGTAGAAAGTAATAATTTCTTGGGTAGTTTGCAGTTTTAAAAT
TATGTTTTAAAATGGACTATCATATGCTTACCGTAACTTGAAAGTATTTCGATTTCTTGGCTTTATATAT
CTTGTGGAAAGGACGAAACACCGGGTCTTCGCTGCACTCGAGTGCAGCGAAGACCTGTTTTAGAGCTAGA
AATAGCAAGTTAAAATAAGGCTAGTCCGTTATCAACTTGAAAAAGTGGCACCGAGTCGGTGCTTTTTTGG
ATCCGCAACGGAATTCCTGACGCACAATTGTTGTTGTTAACTTGTTTATTGCAGCTTATAATGGTTACAA
ATAAAGCAATAGCATCACAAATTTCACAAATAAAGCATTTTTTTCACTGCCTCGAATCACTAGTGGGGAC
AGCCCCCCCCCAAAGCCCCCAGGGATGTAATTACGTCCCTCCCCCGCTAGGGGGCAGCAGCGAGCCGCCC
GGGGCTCCGCTCCGGTCCGGCGCTCCCCCCGCATCCCCGAGCCGGCAGCGTGCGGGGACAGCCCGGGCAC
GGGGAAGGTGGCACGGGATCGCTTTCCTCTGAACGCTTCTCGCTGCTCTTTGAGCCTGCAGACACCTGGG
GGGATACGGGGAAAAAGCTTTAGGCTGAGTGCACGGGGACAGCCCCCCCCCAAAGCCCCCAGGGATGTAA
TTACGTCCCTCCCCCGCTAGGGGGCAGCAGCGAGCCGCCCGGGGCTCCGCTCCGGTCCGGCGCTCCCCCC
GCATCCCCGAGCCGGCAGCGTGCGGGGACAGCCCGGGCACGGGGAAGGTGGCACGGGATCGCTTTCCTCT
GAACGCTTCTCGCTGCTCTTTGAGCCTGCAGACACCTGGGGGGATACGGGGAAAAAGCTTTAGGCTGAGG
CGCGCCTGTACCCAATTCGCCCTATAGTGAGTCGTATTACAATTCACTGGCCGTCGTTTTACAACGTCGT
GACTGGGAAAACCCTGGCGTTACCCAACTTAATCGCCTTGCAGCACATCCCCCTTTCGCCAGCTGGCGTA
ATAGCGAAGAGGCCCGCACCGATCGCCCTTCCCAACAGTTGCGCAGCCTGAATGGCGAATGGG
[124 nt withheld, positions 3914-4037]
C
[91 nt withheld, positions 4039-4129]
A
[49 nt withheld, positions 4131-4179]
CCTTTGACGTTGGAGTCCACGTTCTTT
[37 nt withheld, positions 4207-4243]
ACCCTATCTCGGTCTATTCTTTTGATTTATAAGGGATTTTGCCGATTTCGGCCTATTGGTTAAAAAATGA
GCTGATTTAACAAAAATTTAACGCGAATTTTAACAAAATATTAACGCTTACAATTTAGGTG
