>Addgene plasmid #73850 | pAWp28 | addgene partial sequence | sequence record 138723 | hU6-F 5'-GAGGGCCTATTTCCCATGATT-3'
AGAGATAATTAGAATTAATTTGACTGTAAACACAAAGATATTAGTACAAAATACGTGACGTAGAAAGTAA
TAATTTCTTGGGTAGTTTGCAGTTTTAAAATTATGTTTTAAAATGGACTATCATATGCTTACCGTAACTT
GAAAGTATTTCGATTTCTTGGCTTTATATATCTTGTGGAAAGGACGAAACACCGGGTCTTCGCTGCACTC
GAGTGCAGCGAAGACCTGTTTTAGAGCTAGAAATAGCAAGTTAAAATAAGGCTAGTCCGTTATCAACTTG
AAAAAGTGGCACCGAGTCGGTGCTTTTTTGGATCCGCAACGGAATTCCTGACGCACAATTGTTGTTGTTA
ACTTGTTTATTGCAGCTTATAATGGTTACAAATAAAGCAATAGCATCACAAATTTCACAAATAAAGCATT
TTTTTCACTGCCTCGAATCACTAGTGGGGACAGCCCCCCCCCAAAGCCCCCAGGGATGTAATTACGTCCC
TCCCCCGCTAGGGGGCAGCAGCGAGCCGCCCGGGGCTCCGCTCCGGTCCGGCGCTCCCCCCGCATCCCCG
AGCCGGCAGCGTGCGGGGACAGCCCGGGCACGGGGAAGGTGGCACGGGATCGCTTTCCTCTGAACGCTTC
TCGCTGCTCTTTGAGCCTGCAGACACCTGGGGGGATACGGGGAAAAAGCTTTAGGCTGAGTGCACGGGGA
CAGC
