>Addgene plasmid #73850 | pAWp28 | addgene partial sequence | sequence record 138725 | SV40pA-R 5'-GAAATTTGTGATGCTATTGC-3'
TTAACAACAACAATTGTGCGTCAGGAATTCCGTTGCGGATCCAAAAAAGCACCGACTCGGTGCCACTTTT
TCAAGTTGATAACGGACTAGCCTTATTTTAACTTGCTATTTCTAGCTCTAAAACAGGTCTTCGCTGCACT
CGAGTGCAGCGAAGACCCGGTGTTTCGTCCTTTCCACAAGATATATAAAGCCAAGAAATCGAAATACTTT
CAAGTTACGGTAAGCATATGATAGTCCATTTTAAAACATAATTTTAAAACTGCAAACTACCCAAGAAATT
ATTACTTTCTACGTCACGTATTTTGTACTAATATCTTTGTGTTTACAGTCAAATTAATTCTAATTATCTC
TCTAACAGCCTTGTATCGTATATGCAAATATGAAGGAATCATGGGAAATAGGCCCTCTAGATCTTCAGCC
TAAAGCTTTTTCCCCGTATCCCCCCAGGTGTCTGCAGGCTCAAAGAGCAGCGAGAAGCGTTCAGAGGAAA
GCGATCCCGTGCCACCTTCCCCGTGCCCGGGCTGTCCCCGCACGCTGCCGGCTCGGGGATGCGGGGGGAG
CGCCGGACCGGAGCGGAGCCCCGGGCGGCTCGCTGCTGCCCCCTAGCGGGGGAGGGACGTAATTACATCC
CTGGGGGCTTTGGGGGGGGGCTGTCCCCGTGCACTCAGCCTAAAGCTTTTTCCCCGTATCCCCCCAGGTG
TCTGCAGGCTCAAAGAGCAGCGAGAAGCGTTCAGAGGAAAGCGATCCCGTGCCACCTTCCCCGTGCCCGG
GCTGTCCCCGCACGCTGCCGGCTCG
